Addgene plasmid #220351: MSCV-LMP1-IRES-mCherry
Purpose: Expresses EBV latent gene LMP1 in mammalian cells
Depositing lab: Klaus Rajewsky. Depositing organization: Max-Delbrueck-Centrum fuer Molekulare Medizin (MDC). Publication: LMP1 and EBNA2 constitute a minimal set of EBV genes for transformation of human B cells. Zhang J, Sommermann T, Li X, Gieselmann L, de la Rosa K, Stecklum M, Klein F, Kocks C, Rajewsky K. Front Immunol. 2023 Dec 19;14:1331730. doi: 10.3389/fimmu.2023.1331730. eCollection 2023. PubMed 38169736.
Backbone
  Vector backbone: pMIGR1 (MSCV-IRES-GFP)
  Modifications to backbone: GFP replaced by mCherry (Nco I/Sal I)
  Vector type: Mammalian Expression, Retroviral
Growth in bacteria
  Bacterial resistance: Ampicillin, 100 μg/mL
  Growth temperature: 37°C
  Growth strain: NEB Stable
  Copy number: High Copy
Gene/Insert
  Gene/Insert name: LMP1 (alt name: Latent Membrane Protein 1)
  Species: Epstein-Barr Virus (EBV) strain B95-8
  Insert size (bp): 1158
  Entrez Gene: LMP-1 (a.k.a. HHV4_LMP-1)
Terms and licenses: Academic/Nonprofit Terms; Industry Terms: Not Available to Industry
How to cite: MSCV-LMP1-IRES-mCherry was a gift from Klaus Rajewsky (Addgene plasmid # 220351 ; http://n2t.net/addgene:220351 ; RRID:Addgene_220351)
