[The description below was written by a language model from this plasmid's Addgene catalogue record and pLannotate feature annotations shown in this document.]
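Description:
MSCV-LMP1-IRES-mCherry is a gammaretroviral expression vector built on pMIGR1 (MSCV-IRES-GFP), in which the original GFP reporter was exchanged for mCherry. It is maintained in E. coli as a high-copy plasmid through a ColE1/pUC-type origin and is selected with ampicillin via the AmpR (β-lactamase) cassette and its own promoter. The sequenced record is about 7.6 kb. The backbone also carries short, non-functional remnants of earlier cloning vectors (fragments of lacI, lacZα, TcR, rop, bom and env, plus lac promoter/operator elements) that play no role in the payload.

The retroviral cassette is flanked by the 5' and 3' long terminal repeats of murine embryonic stem cell virus. Downstream of the 5' LTR lie the MESV Ψ packaging signal and a truncated MMLV gag segment lacking its start codon, which together allow the genomic RNA to be encapsidated when viral proteins are supplied in trans by packaging cells. No separate internal promoter is annotated, so transcription is driven from the 5' LTR. This yields a bicistronic message: the 1158 bp coding sequence for Latent Membrane Protein 1 (LMP1) of Epstein-Barr virus strain B95-8, followed by an EMCV IRES that directs cap-independent translation of mCherry. Red fluorescence therefore marks transduced cells expressing LMP1. LMP1 behaves as a constitutively active CD40-like/TNF-receptor-type signalling protein that activates NF-κB and related pathways, supporting B-cell survival and proliferation. The construct is intended for expressing this latent gene in mammalian cells, and the associated work concerns the minimal set of EBV genes, LMP1 with EBNA2, needed to transform human B cells.
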