Features (pLannotate 1.2.2; 20 found; start..end, strand, type, name):
    730..822     +  CDS            lacI (fragment): lac repressor; lacI; The lac repressor binds to the lac operator to inhibit transcription in E. coli. This inhibition can be relieved by adding lactose or isopropyl-β-D-thiogalactopyranoside (IPTG).
    835..856     +  protein_bind   CAP binding site: CAP binding activates transcription in the presence of cAMP. E. coli catabolite activator protein
    871..901     +  promoter       lac promoter: promoter for the E. coli lac operon
    909..925     +  protein_bind   lac operator: The lac repressor binds to the lac operator to inhibit transcription in E. coli. This inhibition can be relieved by adding lactose or isopropyl-β-D-thiogalactopyranoside (IPTG). lac repressor encoded by lacI
   1087..1601    -  LTR            3' LTR: 3' long terminal repeat from murine embryonic stem cell virus
   1660..1686    -  misc_feature   MCS (fragment): pBluescript multiple cloning site
   1703..2410    -  CDS            mCherry: mCherry is a basic (constitutively fluorescent) red fluorescent protein published in 2004, derived from Discosoma sp.. It is reported to be a very rapidly-maturing monomer with low acid sensitivity.
   2424..2886    -  misc_feature   IRES: internal ribosome entry site (IRES) of the encephalomyocarditis virus (EMCV)
   2998..4155    -  CDS            LMP1: LMP1_EBVB9 - Experimental evidence at protein level: Swiss-Prot protein existence level 1. Acts as a CD40 functional homolog to prevent apoptosis of infected B-lymphocytes and drive their proliferation. Functions as a constitutively active tumor necrosis factor receptor that induces the activation of several signaling pathways, including those of the NF- kappa-B family. LMP1 signaling leads to up-regulation of antiapoptotic proteins and provide growth signals in latently infected cells. Interacts with host UBE2I and subsequently affects the sumoylation state of several cellular proteins. For e
   4175..4591    -  CDS            gag (truncated): truncated Moloney murine leukemia virus (MMLV) gag gene lacking the start codon
   4658..4999    -  misc_feature   MESV Ψ: packaging signal of murine embryonic stem cell virus
   5063..5579    -  LTR            5' LTR: 5' long terminal repeat from murine embryonic stem cell virus
   5621..5719    -  CDS            env (fragment): murine leukemia virus gPr80 envelope polyprotein precursor; env; proteolytically cleaved into gp70SU and p15TM subunits
   5720..5921    +  CDS            TcR (fragment): tetracycline efflux protein; tet; confers resistance to tetracycline
   5921..6070    +  CDS            lacZα (fragment): LacZα fragment of β-galactosidase; lacZ fragment
   6076..6175    -  misc_feature   bom (fragment): basis of mobility region from pBR322
   6277..6312    -  CDS            rop (fragment): Rop protein, which maintains plasmids at low copy number; rop
   6407..6511    +  promoter       AmpR promoter: bla
   6512..7372    +  CDS            AmpR: β-lactamase; bla; confers resistance to ampicillin, carbenicillin, and related antibiotics
   7543..547     +  rep_origin     ori (across the origin): high-copy-number ColE1/pMB1/pBR322/pUC origin of replication
>Addgene plasmid #220351 | MSCV-LMP1-IRES-mCherry | addgene full sequence | sequence record 436979 | Addgene NGS Result
AAAAAAACCACCGCTACCAGCGGTGGTTTGTTTGCCGGATCAAGAGCTACCAACTCTTTTTCCGAAGGTA
ACTGGCTTCAGCAGAGCGCAGATACCAAATACTGTTCTTCTAGTGTAGCCGTAGTTAGGCCACCACTTCA
AGAACTCTGTAGCACCGCCTACATACCTCGCTCTGCTAATCCTGTTACCAGTGGCTGCTGCCAGTGGCGA
TAAGTCGTGTCTTACCGGGTTGGACTCAAGACGATAGTTACCGGATAAGGCGCAGCGGTCGGGCTGAACG
GGGGGTTCGTGCACACAGCCCAGCTTGGAGCGAACGACCTACACCGAACTGAGATACCTACAGCGTGAGC
TATGAGAAAGCGCCACGCTTCCCGAAGGGAGAAAGGCGGACAGGTATCCGGTAAGCGGCAGGGTCGGAAC
AGGAGAGCGCACGAGGGAGCTTCCAGGGGGAAACGCCTGGTATCTTTATAGTCCTGTCGGGTTTCGCCAC
CTCTGACTTGAGCGTCGATTTTTGTGATGCTCGTCAGGGGGGCGGAGCCTATGGAAAAACGCCAGCAACG
CGGCCTTTTTACGGTTCCTGGCCTTTTGCTGGCCTTTTGCTCACATGTTCTTTCCTGCGTTATCCCCTGA
TTCTGTGGATAACCGTATTACCGCCTTTGAGTGAGCTGATACCGCTCGCCGCAGCCGAACGACCGAGCGC
AGCGAGTCAGTGAGCGAGGAAGCGGAAGAGCGCCCAATACGCAAACCGCCTCTCCCCGCGCGTTGGCCGA
TTCATTAATGCAGCTGGCACGACAGGTTTCCCGACTGGAAAGCGGGCAGTGAGCGCAACGCAATTAATGT
GAGTTAGCTCACTCATTAGGCACCCCAGGCTTTACACTTTATGCTTCCGGCTCGTATGTTGTGTGGAATT
GTGAGCGGATAACAATTTCACAATTCTCCCCAGCTCTTTCTGCGCTGTCCATAATGAACTATTTCAGGAG
TATTGGAGTATGTGGATTCAAAACAGTGGCTAATTGAGTCAGGATTACTTAATATTCGACTCCTACCCTC
AGAATGTTGTTCTCCAACTTCAAGAAACTGTTACCCATGAAAGACCCCCGCTGACGGGTAGTCAATCACT
CAGAGGAGACCCTCCCAAGGAACAGCGAGACCACAAGTCGGATGCAACTGCAAGAGGGTTTATTGGATAC
ACGGGTACCCGGGCGACGCAGTCTATCGGAGGACTGGCGCGCCGAGTGAGGGGTTGTGGGCTCTTTTATT
GAGCTCGGGGAGCAGAAGCGCGCGAACAGAAGCGAGAAGCGAACTGATTGGTTAGTTCAAATAAGGCACA
GGGTCATTTCAGGTCCTTGGGGCACCCTGGAAACATCTGATGGTTCTCTAGAAACTGCTGAGGGCGGGAC
CGCATCTGGGGACCATCTGTTCTTGGCCCTGAGCCGGGGCAGGAACTGCTTACCACAGATATCCTGTTTG
GCCCATATTCTGCTGTCTCTCTGTTCCTAACCTTGATCTGAACTTCTCTATTCTCAGTTATGTATTTTCC
ATGCCTTGCAAAATGGCGTTACTTAAGCTAGCTTGCCAAACCTACAGGTGGGGTCTTTCATTCCCCCCTT
TTTCTGGAGACTAAATAAAATCTTTTATTTTATCGATAAGCTTGGCTGCAGGTCGACGGTATCGATAAGC
TTGATAATTCTTAATTAATTTACTTGTACAGCTCGTCCATGCCGCCGGTGGAGTGGCGGCCCTCGGCGCG
TTCGTACTGTTCCACGATGGTGTAGTCCTCGTTGTGGGAGGTGATGTCCAACTTGATGTTGACGTTGTAG
GCGCCGGGCAGCTGCACGGGCTTCTTGGCCTTGTAGGTGGTCTTGACCTCAGCGTCGTAGTGGCCGCCGT
CCTTCAGCTTCAGCCTCTGCTTGATCTCGCCCTTCAGGGCGCCGTCCTCGGGGTACATCCGCTCGGAGGA
GGCCTCCCAGCCCATGGTTTTCTTCTGCATTACGGGGCCGTCTGAGGGGAAGTTGGTGCCGCGCAGCTTC
ACCTTGTAGATGAACTCGCCGTCCTGCAGGGAGGAGTCCTGGGTCACGGTCACCACGCCGCCGTCCTCGA
AGTTCATCACGCGCTCCCACTTGAAGCCCTCGGGGAAGGACAGCTTCAAGTAGTCGGGGATGTCGGCGGG
GTGCTTCACGTAGGCCTTGGAGCCGTACATGAACTGAGGGGACAGGATGTCCCAGGCGAAGGGCAGGGGG
CCACCCTTGGTCACCTTCAGCTTGGCGGTCTGGGTGCCCTCGTAGGGGCGGCCCTCGCCCTCGCCCTCGA
TCTCGAACTCGTGGCCGTTCACGGAGCCCTCCATGTGCACCTTGAAGCGCATGAACTCCTTGATGATGGC
CATGTTATCCTCCTCGCCCTTGCTCACCATGGTTGTGGCCATATTATCATCGTGTTTTTCAAAGGAAAAC
CACGTCCCCGTGGTTCGGGGGGCCTAGACGTTTTTTTAACCTCGACTAAACACATGTAAAGCATGTGCAC
CGAGGCCCCAGATCAGATCCCATACAATGGGGTACCTTCTGGGCATCCTTCAGCCCCTTGTTGAATACGC
TTGAGGAGAGCCATTTGACTCTTTCCACAACTATCCAACTCACAACGTGGCACTGGGGTTGTGCCGCCTT
TGCAGGTGTATCTTATACACGTGGCTTTTGGCCGCAGAGGCACCTGTCGCCAGGTGGGGGGTTCCGCTGC
CTGCAAAGGGTCGCTACAGACGTTGTTTGTCTTCAAGAAGCTTCCAGAGGAACTGCTTCCTTCACGACAT
TCAACAGACCTTGCATTCCTTTGGCGAGAGGGGAAAGACCCCTAGGAATGCTCGTCAAGAAGACAGGGCC
AGGTTTCCGGGCCCTCACATTGCCAAAAGACGGCAATATGGTGGAAAATAACATATAGACAAACGCACAC
CGGCCTTATTCCAAGCGGCTTCGGCCAGTAACGTTAGGGGGGGGGGCGGAATTCTTAGTCATAGTAGCTT
AGCTGAACTGGGCCGTGGGGGTCGTCATCATCTCCACCGGAACCAGAAGAACCCAAAAGCAGCGTAGGAA
GGTGTGGATCACCGCCGCCATGGCCGGAATCATGACTATGACCGCCGCCTCCGTCTGTCATCAAAGGCGG
GCCCTGGTCACCTCCTTTGTTTTCAACCTCTTCCGTCAATTGTGGAGGGCCTCCATCATTTCCAGCAGAG
TCGCTAGGGCTATGAGGCAGCGGGTCATGTGGGCCATTGTCATCAGTGTTGTCAGGGTCCTGTGGGCCAT
TGTCATCAGTGTTGTCAGGGTCCTGAGGCAGCGGGTCATGTGGGCCATTGTCATCAGTGTTGTCAGGGTC
CTGTGGGCCATTGTCATCAGTGTTGTCAGGGTCCTGTGGGCCATTGTCAGGACCACCTCCAGGTGCGCCT
AGGTTTTGAGAGCAGAGTGGGGGTCCGTCGCCGGCTCCACTCACGAGCAGGTGGTGTCTGCCCTCGTTGG
AGTTAGAGTCAGATTCATGGCCAGAATCATCGGTAGCTTGTTGAGGGTGCGGGAGGGAGTCATCGTGGTG
GTGTTCATCACTGTGTCGTTGTCCATGGTAATACATCCAGATTAAAATCGCCAGAAACAGGAGGAGCCAA
AGGAGATCAACCAATAGAGTCCACCAGTTTTGTTGTAGATAGAGAGCAATAATGAGCAGGATGAGGTCTA
GGAAGAAGGCTAGGAAGAAGGCCAAAAGCTGCCAGATGGTGGCACCAAGTCGCCAGAGCATCTCCAATAA
GTAGATCCAGATACCTAAGACAAGTAAGCACCCGAAGATGAACAGCACAATTCCAAGGAACAATGCCTGT
CCGTGCAAATTCCAGAGAGCGATGAGCAGGAGGGTGATCATCAGTAGGAGTATACAAAGGGCTCCAAGTG
GACAGAGAAGGTCTCTTCGGAAGATAAAGATGATCAAAATTATAATTATAAGCATGAGAGCAAAGGAATA
GAGGACAAGGAGGGCTCCTCCAGTCCAGTCACTCATAACGATGTACAGCCAAAACAGTAGCGCCAAGAGG
AGGAGAAGGAGAGCAAGGCCTAGGGAAGAGGAGAGGGGGGGTCCTCGAGGGGGCCGTCGCGGGCCCGGTG
GGCCCCTCTCAAGGTCGTGTTCCATGGTGGCCAGATCTAATTCCGGCGCCTAGAGAAGGAGTGAGGGCTG
GATAAAGGGAGGATCGAGGCGGGGTCGAACGAGGAGGTTCAAGGGGGAGAGACGGGGCGGATGGAGGAAG
AGGAGGCGGAGGCTTAGGGTGTACAAAGGGCTTGACCCAGGGAGGGGGGTCAAAAGCCAAGGCTTCCCAG
GTCACGATGTAGGGGACCTGGTCTGGGTGTCCATGCGGGCCAGGTGAAAAGACCTTGATCTTAACCTGGG
TGATGAGGTCTCGGTTAAAGGTGCCGTCTCGCGGCCATCCGACGTTAAAGGTTGGCCATTCTGCAGAGCA
GAAGGTAACCCAACGTCTCTTCTTGACATCTACCGACTGGTTGTGAGCGATCCGCTCGACATCTTTCCAG
TGACCTAAGGTCAAACTTAAGGGAGTGGTAACAGTCTGGCCCTAATTTTCAGACAAATACAGAAACACAG
TCAGACAGAGACAACACAGAACGATGCTGCAGCGCTGCAGCAGACAAGACGCGCGGCTTCGGTTCCAAAC
CGAAAGCAAAAATTCAGACGGAGGCGGGAACTGTTTTAGGTTCTCGTCTCCTACCAGAACCACATATCCT
GACGGGGTCGGATTCCACATCGACTCCCTTCCTCAGGTCGGGCCACAAAAACGGCCCCCAAAGTCCCTGG
GACGTCTCCCAGGGTTGCGGCCGGGTGTTCAGAACTCGTCAGTTCCACCACGGGTCCGCCAGATACAGAG
CTAGTTAGCTAACTAGTACAGACGCAGGCGCAAACATTAGATGCCGGCACAAACACGCACAAAGACAGAG
ACAGACACGAAACGACCGCTGGCCAGCTTACCTCCCGGCGGGGGGGTCGGTGGTCCCTGGGCAGGGGTCT
CCAAATCTCGGTGGAACCTCCAAATGAAAGACCCCCGAGGTGGGCAGTCAATCAATCTGAGGAGACCCTC
CCAAGGATCAGCGAGTCCACGATTCGGATGCAAACAGCAAGAGGCTTTATTGGGAATACGGGTACCCGGG
CGACGCAGTCTATCGGAGGACTGGCGCGCCGAGTGAGGGGTTGTGGGCTCTTTTATTGAGCTCGGGGAGC
AGAAGCGCGCGAACAGAAGCGAGAAGCGAACTGATTGGTTAGTTCAAATAAGGCACAGGGTCATTTCAGG
TCCTTGGGGCACCCTGGAAACATCTGATGGTTCTCTAGAAACTGCTGAGGGCGGGACCGCATCTGGGGAC
CATCTGTTCTTGGCCCTGAGCCGGGGCAGGAACTGCTTACCACAGATATCCTGTTTGGCCCATATTCTGC
TGTCTCTCTGTTCCTAACCTTGATCTGAACTTCTCTATTCTCAGTTATGTATTTTCCATGCCTTGCAAAA
TGGCGTTACTTAAGCTAGCTTGCCAAACCTACAGGTGGGGTCTTTCATTCCCCCCTTTTTCTGGAGACTA
AATAAAATCTTTTATTTTATCTATGGCTCGTACTCTATAGGCTTCAGCTGGTGATATTGTTGAGTCAAAA
CTAGAGCCTGGACCACTGATATCCTGTCTTTAACAAATTGGACTAATCGCCTCTACGCCGGACGCATCGT
GGCCGGCATCACCGGCGCCACAGGTGCGGTTGCTGGCGCCTATATCGCCGACATCACCGATGGGGAAGAT
CGGGCTCGCCACTTCGGGCTCATGAGCGCTTGTTTCGGCGTGGGTATGGTGGCAGGCCCCGTGGCCGGGG
GACTGTTGGGCGCCATCTCCTTGCATGCACCATTCCTTGCGCCGTCGTTTTACAACGTCGTGACTGGGAA
AACCCTGGCGTTACCCAACTTAATCGCCTTGCAGCACATCCCCCTTTCGCCAGCTGGCGTAATAGCGAAG
AGGCCCGCACCGATCGCCCTTCCCAACAGTTGCGCAGCCTGAATGGCGAATGGCGCCTGATGCGGTATTT
TCTCCTTACGCATCTGTGCGGTATTTCACACCGCATATGGTGCACTCTCAGTACAATCTGCTCTGATGCC
GCATAGTTAAGCCAGCCCCGACACCCGCCAACACCCGCTGACGCGCCCTGACGGGCTTGTCTGCTCCCGG
CATCCGCTTACAGACAAGCTGTGACCGTCTCCGGGAGCTGCATGTGTCAGAGGTTTTCACCGTCATCACC
GAAACGCGCGAGACGAAAGGGCCTCGTGATACGCCTATTTTTATAGGTTAATGTCATGATAATAATGGTT
TCTTAGACGTCAGGTGGCACTTTTCGGGGAAATGTGCGCGGAACCCCTATTTGTTTATTTTTCTAAATAC
ATTCAAATATGTATCCGCTCATGAGACAATAACCCTGATAAATGCTTCAATAATATTGAAAAAGGAAGAG
TATGAGTATTCAACATTTCCGTGTCGCCCTTATTCCCTTTTTTGCGGCATTTTGCCTTCCTGTTTTTGCT
CACCCAGAAACGCTGGTGAAAGTAAAAGATGCTGAAGATCAGTTGGGTGCACGAGTGGGTTACATCGAAC
TGGATCTCAACAGCGGTAAGATCCTTGAGAGTTTTCGCCCCGAAGAACGTTTTCCAATGATGAGCACTTT
TAAAGTTCTGCTATGTGGCGCGGTATTATCCCGTATTGACGCCGGGCAAGAGCAACTCGGTCGCCGCATA
CACTATTCTCAGAATGACTTGGTTGAGTACTCACCAGTCACAGAAAAGCATCTTACGGATGGCATGACAG
TAAGAGAATTATGCAGTGCTGCCATAACCATGAGTGATAACACTGCGGCCAACTTACTTCTGACAACGAT
CGGAGGACCGAAGGAGCTAACCGCTTTTTTGCACAACATGGGGGATCATGTAACTCGCCTTGATCGTTGG
GAACCGGAGCTGAATGAAGCCATACCAAACGACGAGCGTGACACCACGATGCCTGTAGCAATGGCAACAA
CGTTGCGCAAACTATTAACTGGCGAACTACTTACTCTAGCTTCCCGGCAACAATTAATAGACTGGATGGA
GGCGGATAAAGTTGCAGGACCACTTCTGCGCTCGGCCCTTCCGGCTGGCTGGTTTATTGCTGATAAATCT
GGAGCCGGTGAGCGTGGGTCTCGCGGTATCATTGCAGCACTGGGGCCAGATGGTAAGCCCTCCCGTATCG
TAGTTATCTACACGACGGGGAGTCAGGCAACTATGGATGAACGAAATAGACAGATCGCTGAGATAGGTGC
CTCACTGATTAAGCATTGGTAACTGTCAGACCAAGTTTACTCATATATACTTTAGATTGATTTAAAACTT
CATTTTTAATTTAAAAGGATCTAGGTGAAGATCCTTTTTGATAATCTCATGACCAAAATCCCTTAACGTG
AGTTTTCGTTCCACTGAGCGTCAGACCCCGTAGAAAAGATCAAAGGATCTTCTTGAGATCCTTTTTTTCT
GCGCGTAATCTGCTGCTTGCAAAC
